Addgene plasmid #168352: pTL118
Purpose: pGBKT7 yeast two-hybrid plasmid
Depositing lab: Sophien Kamoun. Depositing organization: Sainsbury Laboratory, Norwich. Publication: A single amino acid polymorphism in a conserved effector of the multihost blast fungus pathogen expands host-target binding spectrum. Bentham AR, Petit-Houdenot Y, Win J, Chuma I, Terauchi R, Banfield MJ, Kamoun S, Langner T. PLoS Pathog. 2021 Nov 10;17(11):e1009957. doi: 10.1371/journal.ppat.1009957. eCollection 2021 Nov. PubMed 34758051.
Backbone
  Vector backbone: pGBKT7
  Vector type: Yeast Expression
Growth in bacteria
  Bacterial resistance: Kanamycin, 50 μg/mL
  Growth temperature: 37°C
  Growth strain: DH5alpha
  Copy number: High Copy
Gene/Insert
  Gene/Insert name: Traes_2DL_9F3691710.1
  Species: Triticum aestivum
  Cloning method: Unknown
Terms and licenses: Academic/Nonprofit Terms; Industry Terms: Not Available to Industry
How to cite: pTL118 was a gift from Sophien Kamoun (Addgene plasmid # 168352 ; http://n2t.net/addgene:168352 ; RRID:Addgene_168352)
