[The description below was written by a language model from this plasmid's Addgene catalogue record and pLannotate feature annotations shown in this document.]
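Description:
pTL118 is a yeast two-hybrid bait plasmid built on the pGBKT7 backbone, a shuttle vector of about 7.5 kb that replicates in both E. coli and Saccharomyces cerevisiae. In bacteria it is maintained at high copy through a ColE1/pUC-type origin and selected with kanamycin via the Tn5 aminoglycoside phosphotransferase (NeoR/KanR) gene, which here sits behind an AmpR-type promoter. In yeast it replicates episomally from the 2μ origin and is selected by tryptophan prototrophy using the TRP1 marker with its own promoter. An f1 origin is also present, along with several small backbone remnants (lac promoter/operator, lacI, lacZα, rop, bom and ble fragments) that have no evident role in the construct's function.

The expression cassette uses the constitutive yeast ADH1 promoter to drive the GAL4 DNA-binding domain, followed in the same orientation by the insert and then T7 and ADH1 terminators. The insert is catalogued as the wheat (Triticum aestivum) gene model Traes_2DL_9F3691710.1. The annotation software matched a roughly 220 bp stretch of it to an Arabidopsis HIPP-family heavy-metal-binding protein, suggesting it encodes a heavy-metal-associated domain protein or domain, though the record does not define the exact boundaries. A T7 promoter lies between the GAL4 domain and the insert and could support in vitro transcription of the insert without the GAL4 portion. In a two-hybrid assay, the GAL4 DBD fusion is co-expressed with an activation-domain prey, and interaction reconstitutes GAL4 activity at reporter genes. The associated publication concerns host-target binding by a conserved blast fungus effector, consistent with this plasmid being used to test a wheat host protein for effector interaction.
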