Features (pLannotate 1.2.2; 24 found; start..end, strand, type, name):
     30..734     +  promoter       ADH1 promoter: S. cerevisiae ADH1; promoter for alcohol dehydrogenase 1
    762..1202    +  CDS            GAL4 DNA binding domain: DNA binding domain of the GAL4 transcriptional activator; Saccharomyces cerevisiae GAL4 (truncated)
   1213..1231    +  promoter       T7 promoter: promoter for bacteriophage T7 RNA polymerase
   1320..1541    +  CDS            HIPP47 (fragment): HIP47_ARATH - Protein inferred from homology: Swiss-Prot protein existence level 3. Heavy-metal-binding protein. From Arabidopsis thaliana (Mouse-ear cress).
   1577..1624    +  terminator     T7 terminator: transcription terminator for bacteriophage T7 RNA polymerase
   1651..1838    +  terminator     ADH1 terminator: S. cerevisiae ADH1; transcription terminator for the S. cerevisiae alcohol dehydrogenase 1 (ADH1) gene
   1886..1902    -  protein_bind   lac operator: The lac repressor binds to the lac operator to inhibit transcription in E. coli. This inhibition can be relieved by adding lactose or isopropyl-β-D-thiogalactopyranoside (IPTG). lac repressor encoded by lacI
   1910..1940    -  promoter       lac promoter: promoter for the E. coli lac operon
   1955..1976    -  protein_bind   CAP binding site: CAP binding activates transcription in the presence of cAMP. E. coli catabolite activator protein
   1989..2081    -  CDS            lacI (fragment): lac repressor; lacI; The lac repressor binds to the lac operator to inhibit transcription in E. coli. This inhibition can be relieved by adding lactose or isopropyl-β-D-thiogalactopyranoside (IPTG).
   2264..2852    -  rep_origin     ori: high-copy-number ColE1/pMB1/pBR322/pUC origin of replication
   3074..3090    +  polyA_signal   bGH poly(A) signal (fragment): bovine growth hormone polyadenylation signal
   3181..3228    -  polyA_signal   HSV TK poly(A) signal: herpes simplex virus thymidine kinase polyadenylation signal (Cole and Stacy, 1985)
   3287..3439    -  CDS            ble (fragment): BLE_KLEPN - Experimental evidence at protein level: Swiss-Prot protein existence level 1. Binding protein with a strong affinity to the bleomycin family of antibiotics. Binds to CL990; an antimitotic-antibiotic compound. From Klebsiella pneumoniae.
   3460..4254    -  CDS            NeoR/KanR: aminoglycoside phosphotransferase from Tn5; aph(3')-II (or nptII); confers resistance to neomycin, kanamycin, and G418 (Geneticin®)
   4255..4359    -  promoter       AmpR promoter: bla
   4386..5728    -  rep_origin     2μ ori: yeast 2μ plasmid origin of replication
   5796..5831    +  CDS            rop (fragment): Rop protein, which maintains plasmids at low copy number; rop
   5933..5982    +  misc_feature   bom (fragment): basis of mobility region from pBR322
   6121..6268    +  promoter       TRP1 promoter: S. cerevisiae TRP1
   6269..6943    +  CDS            TRP1: phosphoribosylanthranilate isomerase, required for tryptophan biosynthesis; S. cerevisiae TRP1; yeast auxotrophic marker
   6994..7045    +  misc_feature   bom (fragment): basis of mobility region from pBR322
   7073..7501    -  rep_origin     f1 ori (sequence partly withheld): f1 bacteriophage origin of replication; arrow indicates direction of (+) strand synthesis
   7505..29      -  CDS            lacZα (fragment) (across the origin): LacZα fragment of β-galactosidase; lacZ fragment
>Addgene plasmid #168352 | pTL118 | addgene full sequence | sequence record 349461 | Addgene NGS Result
CGGTGCGGGCCTCTTCGCTATTACGCCAGATCCTTTTGTTGTTTCCGGGTGTACAATATGGACTTCCTCT
TTTCTGGCAACCAAACCCATACATCGGGATTCCTATAATACCTTCGTTGGTCTCCCTAACATGTAGGTGG
CGGAGGGGAGATATACAATAGAACAGATACCAGACAAGACATAATGGGCTAAACAAGACTACACCAATTA
CACTGCCTCATTGATGGTGGTACATAACGAACTAATACTGTAGCCCTAGACTTGATAGCCATCATCATAT
CGAAGTTTCACTACCCTTTTTCCATTTGCCATCTATTGAAGTAATAATAGGCGCATGCAACTTCTTTTCT
TTTTTTTTCTTTTCTCTCTCCCCCGTTGTTGTCTCACCATATCCGCAATGACAAAAAAATGATGGAAGAC
ACTAAAGGAAAAAATTAACGACAAAGACAGCACCAACAGATGTCGTTGTTCCAGAGCTGATGAGGGGTAT
CTCGAAGCACACGAAACTTTTTCCTTCCTTCATTCACGCACACTACTCTCTAATGAGCAACGGTATACGG
CCTTCCTTCCAGTTACTTGAATTTGAAATAAAAAAAAGTTTGCTGTCTTGCTATCAAGTATAAATAGACC
TGCAATTATTAATCTTTTGTTTCCTCGTCATTGTTCTCGTTCCCTTTCTTCCTTGTTTCTTTTTCTGCAC
AATATTTCAAGCTATACCAAGCATACAATCAACTCCAAGCTTGAAGCAAGCCTCCTGAAAGATGAAGCTA
CTGTCTTCTATCGAACAAGCATGCGATATTTGCCGACTTAAAAAGCTCAAGTGCTCCAAAGAAAAACCGA
AGTGCGCCAAGTGTCTGAAGAACAACTGGGAGTGTCGCTACTCTCCCAAAACCAAAAGGTCTCCGCTGAC
TAGGGCACATCTGACAGAAGTGGAATCAAGGCTAGAAAGACTGGAACAGCTATTTCTACTGATTTTTCCT
CGAGAAGACCTTGACATGATTTTGAAAATGGATTCTTTACAGGATATAAAAGCATTGTTAACAGGATTAT
TTGTACAAGATAATGTGAATAAAGATGCCGTCACAGATAGATTGGCTTCAGTGGAGACTGATATGCCTCT
AACATTGAGACAGCATAGAATAAGTGCGACATCATCATCGGAAGAGAGTAGTAACAAAGGTCAAAGACAG
TTGACTGTATCGCCGGAATTTGTAATACGACTCACTATAGGGCGAGCCGCCATCATGGAGGAGCAGAAGC
TGATCTCAGAGGAGGACCTGCATATGGCCATGGAGGCCGAATTCAAACAGAAAATCGTGATCCAGCTGAG
CATGAGCTGCGATAAAAGCCGCAGCAAAGCCCTGACCCTGGCCGCAAAAGCAGCCGGTGTGACCAGCATG
GGTATTACCGGTGATGCCCGCGATCAGCTGGAAGTTGTGGGTGATGGCGTTGATCCTGTGTGCCTGGTGA
GCTGCCTGCGCAAAAAACTGGGCCATGCCCAGATCGTGAAAGTGGAAGAAGTTAAGAAGCCGGAAGAGAA
AAAATAAGGATCCGTCGACCTGCAGCGGCCGCATAACTAGCATAACCCCTTGGGGCCTCTAAACGGGTCT
TGAGGGGTTTTTTGCGCGCTTGCAGCCAAGCTAATTCCGGGCGAATTTCTTATGATTTATGATTTTTATT
ATTAAATAAGTTATAAAAAAAATAAGTGTATACAAATTTTAAAGTGACTCTTAGGTTTTAAAACGAAAAT
TCTTATTCTTGAGTAACTCTTTCCTGTAGGTCAGGTTGCTTTCTCAGGTATAGCATGAGGTCGCTCTTAT
TGACCACACCTCTACCGGCATGCAAGCTTGGCGTAATCATGGTCATAGCTGTTTCCTGTGTGAAATTGTT
ATCCGCTCACAATTCCACACAACATACGAGCCGGAAGCATAAAGTGTAAAGCCTGGGGTGCCTAATGAGT
GAGCTAACTCACATTAATTGCGTTGCGCTCACTGCCCGCTTTCCAGTCGGGAAACCTGTCGTGCCAGCTG
CATTAATGAATCGGCCAACGCGCGGGGAGAGGCGGTTTGCGTATTGGGCGCTCTTCCGCTTCCTCGCTCA
CTGACTCGCTGCGCTCGGTCGTTCGGCTGCGGCGAGCGGTATCAGCTCACTCAAAGGCGGTAATACGGTT
ATCCACAGAATCAGGGGATAACGCAGGAAAGAACATGTGAGCAAAAGGCCAGCAAAAGGCCAGGAACCGT
AAAAAGGCCGCGTTGCTGGCGTTTTTCCATAGGCTCCGCCCCCCTGACGAGCATCACAAAAATCGACGCT
CAAGTCAGAGGTGGCGAAACCCGACAGGACTATAAAGATACCAGGCGTTTCCCCCTGGAAGCTCCCTCGT
GCGCTCTCCTGTTCCGACCCTGCCGCTTACCGGATACCTGTCCGCCTTTCTCCCTTCGGGAAGCGTGGCG
CTTTCTCATAGCTCACGCTGTAGGTATCTCAGTTCGGTGTAGGTCGTTCGCTCCAAGCTGGGCTGTGTGC
ACGAACCCCCCGTTCAGCCCGACCGCTGCGCCTTATCCGGTAACTATCGTCTTGAGTCCAACCCGGTAAG
ACACGACTTATCGCCACTGGCAGCAGCCACTGGTAACAGGATTAGCAGAGCGAGGTATGTAGGCGGTGCT
ACAGAGTTCTTGAAGTGGTGGCCTAACTACGGCTACACTAGAAGAACAGTATTTGGTATCTGCGCTCTGC
TGAAGCCAGTTACCTTCGGAAAAAGAGTTGGTAGCTCTTGATCCGGCAAACAAACCACCGCTGGTAGCGG
TGGTTTTTTTGTTTGCAAGCAGCAGATTACGCGCAGAAAAAAAGGATCTCAAGAAGATCCTTTGATCTTT
TCTACGGGGTCTGACGCTCAGTGGAACGAAAACTCACGTTAAGGGATTTTGGTCATGAGATTATCAAAAA
GGATCTTCACCTAGATCCTTTTAAATTAAAAATGAAGTTTTAAATCAATCTAAAGTATATATGAGTAACC
TGAGGCTATGGCAGGGCCTGCCGCCCCGACGTTGGCTGCGAGCCCTGGGCCTTCACCCGAACTTGGGGGG
TGGGGTGGGGAAAAGGAAGAAACGCGGGCGTATTGGCCCCAATGGGGTCTCGGTGGGGTATCGACAGAGT
GCCAGCCCTGGGACCGAACCCCGCGTTTATGAACAAACGACCCAACACCGTGCGTTTTATTCTGTCTTTT
TATTGCCGTCATAGCGCGGGTTCCTTCCGGTATTGTCTCCTTCCGTGTTTCAGTTAGCCTCCCCCTAGGG
TGGGCGAAGAACTCCAGCATGAGATCCCCGCGCTGGAGGATCATCCAGCCGGCGTCCCGGAAAACGATTC
CGAAGCCCAACCTTTCATAGAAGGCGGCGGTGGAATCGAAATCTCGTGATGGCAGGTTGGGCGTCGCTTG
GTCGGTCATTTCGAACCCCAGAGTCCCGCTCAGAAGAACTCGTCAAGAAGGCGATAGAAGGCGATGCGCT
GCGAATCGGGAGCGGCGATACCGTAAAGCACGAGGAAGCGGTCAGCCCATTCGCCGCCAAGCTCTTCAGC
AATATCACGGGTAGCCAACGCTATGTCCTGATAGCGGTCCGCCACACCCAGCCGGCCACAGTCGATGAAT
CCAGAAAAGCGGCCATTTTCCACCATGATATTCGGCAAGCAGGCATCGCCATGAGTCACGACGAGATCCT
CGCCGTCGGGCATGCTCGCCTTGAGCCTGGCGAACAGTTCGGCTGGCGCGAGCCCCTGATGCTCTTCGTC
CAGATCATCCTGATCGACAAGACCGGCTTCCATCCGAGTACGTGCTCGCTCGATGCGATGTTTCGCTTGG
TGGTCGAATGGGCAGGTAGCCGGATCAAGCGTATGCAGCCGCCGCATTGCATCAGCCATGATGGATACTT
TCTCGGCAGGAGCAAGGTGAGATGACAGGAGATCCTGCCCCGGCACTTCGCCCAATAGCAGCCAGTCCCT
TCCCGCTTCAGTGACAACGTCGAGCACAGCTGCGCAAGGAACGCCCGTCGTGGCCAGCCACGATAGCCGC
GCTGCCTCGTCTTGCAGTTCATTCAGGGCACCGGACAGGTCGGTCTTGACAAAAAGAACCGGGCGCCCCT
GCGCTGACAGCCGGAACACGGCGGCATCAGAGCAGCCGATTGTCTGTTGTGCCCAGTCATAGCCGAATAG
CCTCTCCACCCAAGCGGCCGGAGAACCTGCGTGCAATCCATCTTGTTCAATCATACTCTTCCTTTTTCAA
TATTATTGAAGCATTTATCAGGGTTATTGTCTCATGAGCGGATACATATTTGAATGTATTTAGAAAAATA
AACAAATAGGGGTTCCGCGCACATTTCCCCGAAAAGTGCCACCTGAACGAAGCATCTGTGCTTCATTTTG
TAGAACAAAAATGCAACGCGAGAGCGCTAATTTTTCAAACAAAGAATCTGAGCTGCATTTTTACAGAACA
GAAATGCAACGCGAAAGCGCTATTTTACCAACGAAGAATCTGTGCTTCATTTTTGTAAAACAAAAATGCA
ACGCGAGAGCGCTAATTTTTCAAACAAAGAATCTGAGCTGCATTTTTACAGAACAGAAATGCAACGCGAG
AGCGCTATTTTACCAACAAAGAATCTATACTTCTTTTTTGTTCTACAAAAATGCATCCCGAGAGCGCTAT
TTTTCTAACAAAGCATCTTAGATTACTTTTTTTCTCCTTTGTGCGCTCTATAATGCAGTCTCTTGATAAC
TTTTTGCACTGTAGGTCCGTTAAGGTTAGAAGAAGGCTACTTTGGTGTCTATTTTCTCTTCCATAAAAAA
AGCCTGACTCCACTTCCCGCGTTTACTGATTACTAGCGAAGCTGCGGGTGCATTTTTTCAAGATAAAGGC
ATCCCCGATTATATTCTATACCGATGTGGATTGCGCATACTTTGTGAACAGAAAGTGATAGCGTTGATGA
TTCTTCATTGGTCAGAAAATTATGAACGGTTTCTTCTATTTTGTCTCTATATACTACGTATAGGAAATGT
TTACATTTTCGTATTGTTTTCGATTCACTCTATGAATAGTTCTTACTACAATTTTTTTGTCTAAAGAGTA
ATACTAGAGATAAACATAAAAAATGTAGAGGTCGAGTTTAGATGCAAGTTCAAGGAGCGAAAGGTGGATG
GGTAGGTTATATAGGGATATAGCACAGAGATATATAGCAAAGAGATACTTTTGAGCAATGTTTGTGGAAG
CGGTATTCGCAATATTTTAGTAGCTCGTTACAGTCCGGTGCGTTTTTGGTTTTTTGAAAGTGCGTCTTCA
GAGCGCTTTTGGTTTTCAAAAGCGCTCTGAAGTTCCTATACTTTCTAGAGAATAGGAACTTCGGAATAGG
AACTTCAAAGCGTTTCCGAAAACGAGCGCTTCCGAAAATGCAACGCGAGCTGCGCACATACAGCTCACTG
TTCACGTCGCACCTATATCTGCGTGTTGCCTGTATATATATATACATGAGAAGAACGGCATAGTGCGTGT
TTATGCTTAAATGCGTACTTATATGCGTCTATTTATGTAGGATGAAAGGTAGTCTAGTACCTCCTGTGAT
ATTATCCCATTCCATGCGGGGTATCGTATGCTTCCTTCAGCACTACCCTTTAGCTGTTCTATATGCTGCC
ACTCCTCAATTGGATTAGTCTCATCCTTCAATGCTATCATTTCCTTTGATATTGGATCATACTAAGAAAC
CATTATTATCATGACATTAACCTATAAAAATAGGCGTATCACGAGGCCCTTTCGTCTCGCGCGTTTCGGT
GATGACGGTGAAAACCTCTGACACATGCAGCTCCCGGAGACGGTCACAGCTTGTCTGTAAGCGGATGCCG
GGAGCAGACAAGCCCGTCAGGGCGCGTCAGCGGGTGTTGGCGGGTGTCGGGGCTGGCTTAACTATGCGGC
ATCAGAGCAGATTGTACTGAGAGTGCACCATAGATCAACGACATTACTATATATATAATATAGGAAGCAT
TTAATAGAACAGCATCGTAATATATGTGTACTTTGCAGTTATGACGCCAGATGGCAGTAGTGGAAGATAT
TCTTTATTGAAAAATAGCTTGTCACCTTACGTACAATCTTGATCCGGAGCTTTTCTTTTTTTGCCGATTA
AGAATTAATTCGGTCGAAAAAAGAAAAGGAGAGGGCCAAGAGGGAGGGCATTGGTGACTATTGAGCACGT
GAGTATACGTGATTAAGCACACAAAGGCAGCTTGGAGTATGTCTGTTATTAATTTCACAGGTAGTTCTGG
TCCATTGGTGAAAGTTTGCGGCTTGCAGAGCACAGAGGCCGCAGAATGTGCTCTAGATTCCGATGCTGAC
TTGCTGGGTATTATATGTGTGCCCAATAGAAAGAGAACAATTGACCCGGTTATTGCAAGGAAAATTTCAA
GTCTTGTAAAAGCATATAAAAATAGTTCAGGCACTCCGAAATACTTGGTTGGCGTGTTTCGTAATCAACC
TAAGGAGGATGTTTTGGCTCTGGTCAATGATTACGGCATTGATATCGTCCAACTGCATGGAGATGAGTCG
TGGCAAGAATACCAAGAGTTCCTCGGTTTGCCAGTTATTAAAAGACTCGTATTTCCAAAAGACTGCAACA
TACTACTCAGTGCAGCTTCACAGAAACCTCATTCGTTTATTCCCTTGTTTGATTCAGAAGCAGGTGGGAC
AGGTGAACTTTTGGATTGGAACTCGATTTCTGACTGGGTTGGAAGGCAAGAGAGCCCCGAAAGCTTACAT
TTTATGTTAGCTGGTGGACTGACGCCAGAAAATGTTGGTGATGCGCTTAGATTAAATGGCGTTATTGGTG
TTGATGTAAGCGGAGGTGTGGAGACAAATGGTGTAAAAGACTCTAACAAAATAGCAAATTTCGTCAAAAA
TGCTAAGAAATAGGTTATTACTGAGTAGTATTTATTTAAGTATTGTTTGTGCACTTGCCGATCTATGCGG
TGTGAAATACCGCACAGATGCGTAAGGAGAAAATACCGCATCAGGAAATTGTAAGCGTTAATATTTTGTT
AAAATTCGCGTTAAATTTTTGTTAAATCAGCTCATTTTTTAACCAATAGGCCGAAATCGGCAAAATCCCT
TATAAATCAAAAGAATAGACCGAGATAGGGT
[37 nt withheld, positions 7172-7208]
AAAGAACGTGGACTCCAACGTCAAAGG
[49 nt withheld, positions 7236-7284]
T
[91 nt withheld, positions 7286-7376]
G
[124 nt withheld, positions 7378-7501]
CCATTCGCCATTCAGGCTGCGCAACTGTTGGGAAGGGCGAT
