>Addgene plasmid #168352 | pTL118 | depositor partial sequence | sequence record 326452 | insert
GAATTCAAACAGAAAATCGTGATCCAGCTGAGCATGAGCTGCGATAAAAGCCGCAGCAAAGCCCTGACCC
TGGCCGCAAAAGCAGCCGGTGTGACCAGCATGGGTATTACCGGTGATGCCCGCGATCAGCTGGAAGTTGT
GGGTGATGGCGTTGATCCTGTGTGCCTGGTGAGCTGCCTGCGCAAAAAACTGGGCCATGCCCAGATCGTG
AAAGTGGAAGAAGTTAAGAAGCCGGAAGAGAAAAAATAAGGATCC
